LOCUS       Exported 7222 bp ds-DNA circular SYN 13-MAY-2021
DEFINITION  Mammalian expression plasmid for SARS-CoV-2 endoRNAse.
ACCESSION   .
VERSION     .
KEYWORDS    pGBW-m4134125
SOURCE      synthetic DNA construct
  ORGANISM  synthetic DNA construct
REFERENCE   1 (bases 1 to 7222)
  TITLE     SARS-CoV-2 protein Mammalian expression constructs, tagged, for
            protein expression and/or purification
REFERENCE   2 (bases 1 to 7222)
  AUTHORS   .
  TITLE     Direct Submission
  JOURNAL   Exported May 13, 2021 from SnapGene Server 1.1.58
            http://www.snapgene.com
FEATURES             Location/Qualifiers
     source          1..7222
                     /organism="synthetic DNA construct"
                     /mol_type="other DNA"
     CDS             1040..1060
                     /codon_start=1
                     /product="tobacco etch virus (TEV) protease recognition and
                     cleavage site"
                     /label=TEV site
                     /translation="ENLYFQS"
     CDS             1061..1138
                     /codon_start=1
                     /product="calmodulin-binding peptide"
                     /label=CBP
                     /note="derived from skeletal muscle myosin light chain
                     kinase; binds calmodulin with nanomolar affinity in the
                     presence of calcium"
                     /translation="KRRWKKNFIAVSAANRFKKISSSGAL"
     polyA_signal    1191..1312
                     /label=SV40 poly(A) signal
                     /note="SV40 polyadenylation signal"
     primer_bind     complement(1202..1221)
                     /label=EBV-rev
                     /note="SV40 polyA terminator, reverse primer"
     primer_bind     1256..1275
                     /label=SV40pA-R
                     /note="SV40 polyA, reverse primer"
     terminator      1427..1473
                     /label=T7 terminator
                     /note="transcription terminator for bacteriophage T7 RNA
                     polymerase"
     terminator      1503..1639
                     /label=rrnG terminator
                     /note="transcription terminator from the E. coli ribosomal
                     RNA rrnG operon (Albrechtsen et al., 1991)"
     misc_feature    1684..1755
                     /label=3' beta-globin insulator
                     /note="insulator downstream of the human beta-globin locus
                     (Farrell et al., 2002)"
     rep_origin      complement(1981..2569)
                     /direction=LEFT
                     /label=ori
                     /note="high-copy-number ColE1/pMB1/pBR322/pUC origin of
                     replication"
     primer_bind     complement(2061..2080)
                     /label=pBR322ori-F
                     /note="pBR322 origin, forward primer"
     promoter        3069..4278
                     /label=UbC promoter
                     /note="human ubiquitin C promoter"
     primer_bind     4115..4134
                     /label=hUBCpro-F
                     /note="Human Ubiquitin C (UbC) promoter, forward primer"
     CDS             4282..4881
                     /codon_start=1
                     /gene="pac from Streptomyces alboniger"
                     /product="puromycin N-acetyltransferase"
                     /label=PuroR
                     /note="confers resistance to puromycin"
                     /translation="MTEYKPTVRLATRDDVPRAVRTLAAAFADYPATRHTVDPDRHIER
                     VTELQELFLTRVGLDIGKVWVADDGAAVAVWTTPESVEAGAVFAEIGPRMAELSGSRLA
                     AQQQMEGLLAPHRPKEPAWFLATVGVSPDHQGKGLGSAVVLPGVEAAERAGVPAFLETS
                     APRNLPFYERLGFTVTADVEVPEGPRTWCMTRKPGA"
     primer_bind     complement(4282..4301)
                     /label=Puro-R
                     /note="Puromycin resistance gene, reverse primer. Also
                     called puro-variant-R"
     primer_bind     4778..4798
                     /label=Puro-F
                     /note="Puromycin resistance gene, forward primer"
     polyA_signal    4908..4956
                     /note="synthetic polyadenylation signal"
     CDS             5222..6082
                     /codon_start=1
                     /gene="bla"
                     /product="beta-lactamase"
                     /label=AmpR
                     /note="confers resistance to ampicillin, carbenicillin, and
                     related antibiotics"
                     /translation="MSIQHFRVALIPFFAAFCLPVFAHPETLVKVKDAEDQLGARVGYI
                     ELDLNSGKILESFRPEERFPMMSTFKVLLCGAVLSRIDAGQEQLGRRIHYSQNDLVEYS
                     PVTEKHLTDGMTVRELCSAAITMSDNTAANLLLTTIGGPKELTAFLHNMGDHVTRLDRW
                     EPELNEAIPNDERDTTMPVAMATTLRKLLTGELLTLASRQQLIDWMEADKVAGPLLRSA
                     LPAGWFIADKSGAGERGSRGIIAALGPDGKPSRIVVIYTTGSQATMDERNRQIAEIGAS
                     LIKHW"
     primer_bind     complement(5440..5459)
                     /label=Amp-R
                     /note="Ampicillin resistance gene, reverse primer"
     terminator      6095..6231
                     /label=rrnG terminator
                     /note="transcription terminator from the E. coli ribosomal
                     RNA rrnG operon (Albrechtsen et al., 1991)"
     misc_feature    6376..6447
                     /label=5' beta-globin insulator
                     /note="insulator upstream of the human beta-globin locus
                     (Farrell et al., 2002)"
     terminator      6452..6498
                     /label=T7 terminator
                     /note="transcription terminator for bacteriophage T7 RNA
                     polymerase"
     polyA_signal    6516..6564
                     /note="synthetic polyadenylation signal"
     enhancer        6645..6948
                     /label=CMV enhancer
                     /note="human cytomegalovirus immediate early enhancer"
     promoter        6950..7152
                     /label=CMV promoter
                     /note="human cytomegalovirus (CMV) immediate early
                     promoter"
     primer_bind     7103..7123
                     /label=CMV-F
                     /note="Human CMV immediate early promoter, forward primer"
ORIGIN
        1 caccatgtta gaaaatgtgg cttttaatgt tgtaaataag ggacactttg atggacaaca
       61 gggtgaagta ccagtttcta tcattaataa cactgtttac acaaaagttg atggtgttga
      121 tgtagaattg tttgaaaata aaacaacatt acctgttaat gtagcatttg agctttgggc
      181 taagcgcaac attaaaccag taccagaggt gaaaatactc aataatttgg gtgtggacat
      241 tgctgctaat actgtgatct gggactacaa aagagatgct ccagcacata tatctactat
      301 tggtgtttgt tctatgactg acatagccaa gaaaccaact gaaacgattt gtgcaccact
      361 cactgtcttt tttgatggta gagttgatgg tcaagtagac ttatttagaa atgcccgtaa
      421 tggtgttctt attacagaag gtagtgttaa aggtttacaa ccatctgtag gtcccaaaca
      481 agctagtctt aatggagtca cattaattgg agaagccgta aaaacacagt tcaattatta
      541 taagaaagtt gatggtgttg tccaacaatt acctgaaact tactttactc agagtagaaa
      601 tttacaagaa tttaaaccca ggagtcaaat ggaaattgat ttcttagaat tagctatgga
      661 tgaattcatt gaacggtata aattagaagg ctatgccttc gaacatatcg tttatggaga
      721 ttttagtcat agtcagttag gtggtttaca tctactgatt ggactagcta aacgttttaa
      781 ggaatcacct tttgaattag aagattttat tcctatggac agtacagtta aaaactattt
      841 cataacagat gcgcaaacag gttcatctaa gtgtgtgtgt tctgttattg atttattact
      901 tgatgatttt gttgaaataa taaaatccca agatttatct gtagtttcta aggttgtcaa
      961 agtgactatt gactatacag aaatttcatt tatgctttgg tgtaaagatg gccatgtaga
     1021 aacattttac ccaaaattag aaaaccttta ctttcagtcg aagaggcgat ggaaaaagaa
     1081 ttttatcgcg gtgagtgcag ccaacagatt caaaaagata tcctcgtctg gtgccctcta
     1141 agctagcttg actgactgag atacagcgta ccttcagctc acagacatga taagatacat
     1201 tgatgagttt ggacaaacca caactagaat gcagtgaaaa aaatgcttta tttgtgaaat
     1261 ttgtgatgct attgctttat ttgtaaccat tataagctgc aataaacaag ttaacaacaa
     1321 caattgcatt cattttatgt ttcaggttca gggggaggtg tgggaggttt tttaaagcaa
     1381 gtaaaacctc tacaaatgtg gtattggccc atctctatcg gtatcgtagc ataacccctt
     1441 ggggcctcta aacgggtctt gaggggtttt ttgtgcccct cgggccggat tgctatctac
     1501 cggcattggc gcagaaaaaa atgcctgatg cgacgctgcg cgtcttatac tcccacatat
     1561 gccagattca gcaacggata cggcttcccc aacttgccca cttccatacg tgtcctcctt
     1621 accagaaatt tatccttaag gtcgtcagct atcctgcagg cgatctctcg atttcgatca
     1681 agacattcct ttaatggtct tttctggaca ccactagggg tcagaagtag ttcatcaaac
     1741 tttcttccct ccctaatctc attggttacc ttgggctatc gaaacttaat taaccagtca
     1801 agtcagctac ttggcgagat cgacttgtct gggtttcgac tacgctcaga attgcgtcag
     1861 tcaagttcga tctggtcctt gctattgcac ccgttctccg attacgagtt tcatttaaat
     1921 catgtgagca aaaggccagc aaaaggccag gaaccgtaaa aaggccgcgt tgctggcgtt
     1981 tttccatagg ctccgccccc ctgacgagca tcacaaaaat cgacgctcaa gtcagaggtg
     2041 gcgaaacccg acaggactat aaagatacca ggcgtttccc cctggaagct ccctcgtgcg
     2101 ctctcctgtt ccgaccctgc cgcttaccgg atacctgtcc gcctttctcc cttcgggaag
     2161 cgtggcgctt tctcatagct cacgctgtag gtatctcagt tcggtgtagg tcgttcgctc
     2221 caagctgggc tgtgtgcacg aaccccccgt tcagcccgac cgctgcgcct tatccggtaa
     2281 ctatcgtctt gagtccaacc cggtaagaca cgacttatcg ccactggcag cagccactgg
     2341 taacaggatt agcagagcga ggtatgtagg cggtgctaca gagttcttga agtggtggcc
     2401 taactacggc tacactagaa gaacagtatt tggtatctgc gctctgctga agccagttac
     2461 cttcggaaaa agagttggta gctcttgatc cggcaaacaa accaccgctg gtagcggtgg
     2521 tttttttgtt tgcaagcagc agattacgcg cagaaaaaaa ggatctcaag aagatccttt
     2581 gatcttttct acggggtctg acgctcagtg gaacgaaaac tcacgttaag ggattttggt
     2641 catgagatta tcaaaaagga tcttcaccta gatcctttta aattaaaaat gaagttttaa
     2701 atcaatctaa agtatatatg agtaaacttg gtctgacagt taccaatgct taatcagtga
     2761 ggcacctatc tcagcgatct gtctatttcg ttcatccata gttgcattta aatttccgaa
     2821 ctctccaagg ccctcgtcgg aaaatcttca aacctttcgt ccgatccatc ttgcaggcta
     2881 cctctcgaac gaactatcgc aagtctcttg gccggccttg cgccttggct attgcttggc
     2941 agcgcctatc gccaggtatt actccaatcc cgaatatccg agatcgggat cacccgagag
     3001 aagttcaacc tacatcctca atcccgatct atccgagatc cgaggaatat cgaaatcggg
     3061 gcgcgcctgg cctccgcgcc gggttttggc gcctcccgcg ggcgcccccc tcgtcacggc
     3121 gagcgctgcc acgtcagacg aagggcgcag gagcgtcctg atccttccgc ccggacgctc
     3181 aggacagcgg cccgctgctc ataagactcg gccttagaac cccagtatca gcagaaggac
     3241 attttaggac gggacttggg tgactctagg gcactggttt tctttccaga gagcggaaca
     3301 ggcgaggaaa agtagtccct tctcggcgat tctgcggagg gatctccgtg gggcggtgaa
     3361 cgccgatgat tatataagga cgcgccgggt gtggcacagc tagttccgtc gcagccggga
     3421 tttgggtcgc ggttcttgtt tgtggatcgc tgtgatcgtc acttggtgag tagcgggctg
     3481 ctgggctggc cggggctttc gtggccgccg ggccgctcgg tgggacggaa gcgtgtggag
     3541 agaccgccaa gggctgtagt ctgggtccgc gagcaaggtt gccctgaact gggggttggg
     3601 gggagcgcag caaaatggcg gctgttcccg agtcttgaat ggaagacgct tgtgaggcgg
     3661 gctgtgaggt cgttgaaaca aggtgggggg catggtgggc ggcaagaacc caaggtcttg
     3721 agcccttcgc taatgcggga aagctcttat tcgggtgaga tgggctgggc accatctggg
     3781 gaccctgacg tgaagtttgt cactgactgg agaactcggt ttgtcgtctg ttgcgggggc
     3841 ggcagttatg gcggtgccgt tgggcagtgc acccgtacct ttgggagcgc gcgccctcgt
     3901 cgtgtcgtga cgtcacccgt tctgttggct tataatgcag ggtggggcca cctgccggta
     3961 ggtgtgcggt aggcttttct ccgtcgcagg acgcagggtt cgggcctagg gtaggctctc
     4021 ctgaatcgac aggcgccgga cctctggtga ggggagggat aagtgaggcg tcagtttctt
     4081 tggtcggttt tatgtaccta tcttcttaag tagctgaagc tccggttttg aactatgcgc
     4141 tcggggttgg cgagtgtgtt ttgtgaagtt ttttaggcac cttttgaaat gtaatcattt
     4201 gggtcaatat gtaattttca gtgttagact tgtaaattgt ccgctaaatt ctggccgttt
     4261 ttggcttttt tgttagacaa catgaccgag tacaagccca cggtgcgcct cgccacccgc
     4321 gacgacgtcc ccagggccgt acgcaccctc gccgccgcgt tcgccgacta ccccgccacg
     4381 cgccacaccg tcgatccgga ccgccacatc gagcgggtca ccgagctgca agaactcttc
     4441 ctcacgcgcg tcgggctcga catcggcaag gtgtgggtcg cggacgacgg cgccgcggtg
     4501 gcggtctgga ccacgccgga gagcgtcgaa gcgggggcgg tgttcgccga gatcggcccg
     4561 cgcatggccg agttgagcgg ttcccggctg gccgcgcagc aacagatgga gggcctcctg
     4621 gcgccgcacc ggcccaagga gcccgcgtgg ttcctggcca ccgtcggcgt ctcgcccgac
     4681 caccagggca agggtctggg cagcgccgtc gtgctccccg gagtggaggc cgccgagcgc
     4741 gccggggtgc ccgccttcct ggagacctcc gcgccccgca acctcccctt ctacgagcgg
     4801 ctcggcttca ccgtcaccgc cgacgtcgag gtgcccgaag gaccgcgcac ctggtgcatg
     4861 acccgcaagc ccggtgccta ggctagtatg taagcctagt cttagataat aaaatcgcta
     4921 tccatcgaag atggatgtgt gttggttttt tgtgtgtgta acgctaggcg cgcctggtgt
     4981 accgagaacg atcctctcag tgcgagtctc gacgatccat atcgttgctt ggcagtcagc
     5041 cagtcggaat ccagcttggg acccaggaag tccaatcgtc agatattgta ctcaagcctg
     5101 gtcacggcag cgtaccgatc tgtttaaacc tagatattga tagtctgatc ggtcaacgta
     5161 taatcgagtc ctagcttttg caaacatcta tcaagagaca ggatcagcag gaggctttcg
     5221 catgagtatt caacatttcc gtgtcgccct tattcccttt tttgcggcat tttgccttcc
     5281 tgtttttgct cacccagaaa cgctggtgaa agtaaaagat gctgaagatc agttgggtgc
     5341 gcgagtgggt tacatcgaac tggatctcaa cagcggtaag atccttgaga gttttcgccc
     5401 cgaagaacgc tttccaatga tgagcacttt taaagttctg ctatgtggcg cggtattatc
     5461 ccgtattgac gccgggcaag agcaactcgg tcgccgcata cactattctc agaatgactt
     5521 ggttgagtat tcaccagtca cagaaaagca tcttacggat ggcatgacag taagagaatt
     5581 atgcagtgct gccataacca tgagtgataa cactgcggcc aacttacttc tgacaacgat
     5641 tggaggaccg aaggagctaa ccgctttttt gcacaacatg ggggatcatg taactcgcct
     5701 tgatcgttgg gaaccggagc tgaatgaagc cataccaaac gacgagcgtg acaccacgat
     5761 gcctgtagca atggcaacaa ccttgcgtaa actattaact ggcgaactac ttactctagc
     5821 ttcccggcaa cagttgatag actggatgga ggcggataaa gttgcaggac cacttctgcg
     5881 ctcggccctt ccggctggct ggtttattgc tgataaatct ggagccggtg agcgtgggtc
     5941 tcgcggtatc attgcagcac tggggccaga tggtaagccc tcccgtatcg tagttatcta
     6001 cacgacgggg agtcaggcaa ctatggatga acgaaataga cagatcgctg agataggtgc
     6061 ctcactgatt aagcattggt aaccgattct aggtgcattg gcgcagaaaa aaatgcctga
     6121 tgcgacgctg cgcgtcttat actcccacat atgccagatt cagcaacgga tacggcttcc
     6181 ccaacttgcc cacttccata cgtgtcctcc ttaccagaaa tttatcctta agatcgttta
     6241 aactcgactc tggctctatc gaatctccgt cgtttcgagc ttacgcgaac agccgtggcg
     6301 ctcatttgct cgtcgggcat cgaatctcgt cagctatcgt cagcttacct ttttggcagc
     6361 gatcgcggct cccgacatct tggaccatta gctccacagg tatcttcttc cctctagtgg
     6421 tcataacagc agcttcagct acctctcaat tcaaaaaacc cctcaagacc cgtttagagg
     6481 ccccaagggg ttatgctatc aatcgttgcg ttacacacac aaaaaaccaa cacacatcca
     6541 tcttcgatgg atagcgattt tattatctaa ctgctgatcg agtgtagcca gatctagtaa
     6601 tcaattacgg ggtcattagt tcatagccca tatatggagt tccgcgttac ataacttacg
     6661 gtaaatggcc cgcctggctg accgcccaac gacccccgcc cattgacgtc aataatgacg
     6721 tatgttccca tagtaacgcc aatagggact ttccattgac gtcaatgggt ggagtattta
     6781 cggtaaactg cccacttggc agtacatcaa gtgtatcata tgccaagtac gccccctatt
     6841 gacgtcaatg acggtaaatg gcccgcctgg cattatgccc agtacatgac cttatgggac
     6901 tttcctactt ggcagtacat ctacgtatta gtcatcgcta ttaccatgct gatgcggttt
     6961 tggcagtaca tcaatgggcg tggatagcgg tttgactcac ggggatttcc aagtctccac
     7021 cccattgacg tcaatgggag tttgttttgg caccaaaatc aacgggactt tccaaaatgt
     7081 cgtaacaact ccgccccatt gacgcaaatg ggcggtaggc gtgtacggtg ggaggtctat
     7141 ataagcagag ctggtttagt gaaccgtcag atcagatctt tgtcgatcct accatccact
     7201 cgacacaccc gccagcggcc gc
//
