[The description below was written by a language model from this plasmid's Addgene catalogue record and the feature table of its GenBank file.]
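Description:
pGBW-m4134125 is a mammalian expression plasmid built on the pTwist_CMV_Puro_6 backbone for producing the SARS-CoV-2 endoribonuclease (endoRNAse), a wild-type mature product of the viral ORF1ab polyprotein. The full circular construct is 7,222 bp. It is maintained in E. coli through a high-copy ColE1/pUC-type origin and a beta-lactamase gene conferring ampicillin resistance. For selecting transfected mammalian cells it carries a separate cassette in which the human ubiquitin C promoter drives puromycin N-acetyltransferase, followed by a synthetic polyadenylation signal.

The roughly 1 kb viral insert is not annotated in the feature table. From the layout, it occupies the region between the human cytomegalovirus immediate-early enhancer/promoter, which lies just before the sequence origin, and the tag sequences that begin at about position 1040. The coding sequence reads into a backbone-encoded C-terminal TEV protease recognition site followed by a calmodulin-binding peptide, and the transcript ends at an SV40 polyadenylation signal. The calmodulin-binding peptide allows calcium-dependent capture of the fusion protein on calmodulin resin, and TEV cleavage can then remove the tag to release near-native protein.

The expression unit is insulated from the rest of the plasmid by T7 and rrnG transcription terminators, an upstream synthetic poly(A) signal, and 5' and 3' human beta-globin insulator elements. These are intended to limit read-through transcription and interference between cassettes. According to the record, the plasmid belongs to a set of tagged SARS-CoV-2 protein constructs for expression and/or purification in mammalian cells.
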