Addgene plasmid #152235: pGBW-m4134125
Purpose: Mammalian expression plasmid for SARS-CoV-2 endoRNAse
Depositing lab: Ginkgo Bioworks & Benjie Chen. Depositing organization: Ginkgo Bioworks.
Backbone
  Vector backbone: pTwist_CMV_Puro_6
  Backbone size w/o insert (bp): 6080
  Vector type: Mammalian Expression
  Selectable markers: Puromycin
Growth in bacteria
  Bacterial resistance: Ampicillin, 100 μg/mL
  Growth temperature: 37°C
  Growth strain: DH5alpha
  Copy number: High Copy
Gene/Insert
  Gene/Insert name: SARS-CoV-2 endoRNAse
  Species: Severe acute respiratory syndrome coronavirus 2
  Insert size (bp): 1031
  Mutation: wt
  Entrez Gene: ORF1ab (a.k.a. GU280_gp01)
  Promoter: CMV
  Tag / fusion protein: Cleavable TEV;CBP (C terminal on backbone)
  Cloning method: Unknown
Resource information
  A portion of this plasmid was derived from a plasmid made by: GinkgoBioworks
Depositor comments: NCBI reference sequence: YP_009725310.1
How to cite: pGBW-m4134125 was a gift from Ginkgo Bioworks & Benjie Chen (Addgene plasmid # 152235 ; http://n2t.net/addgene:152235 ; RRID:Addgene_152235)
